>Addgene plasmid #178602 | pEN-R2-mCsfGFP-L3 | addgene full sequence | sequence record 350720 | Addgene NGS Result
GATATCCCCTATAGTGAGTCGTATTACATGGTCATAGCTGTTTCCTGGCAGCTCTGGCCCGTGTCTCAAA
ATCTCTGATGTTACATTGCACAAGATAAAAATATATCATCATGAACAATAAAACTGTCTGCTTACATAAA
CAGTAATACAAGGGGTGTTATGAGCCATATTCAACGGGAAACGTCGAGGCCGCGATTAAATTCCAACATG
GATGCTGATTTATATGGGTATAAATGGGCTCGCGATAATGTCGGGCAATCAGGTGCGACAATCTATCGCT
TGTATGGGAAGCCCGATGCGCCAGAGTTGTTTCTGAAACATGGCAAAGGTAGCGTTGCCAATGATGTTAC
AGATGAGATGGTCAGACTAAACTGGCTGACGGAATTTATGCCTCTTCCGACCATCAAGCATTTTATCCGT
ACTCCTGATGATGCATGGTTACTCACCACTGCGATCCCCGGAAAAACAGCATTCCAGGTATTAGAAGAAT
ATCCTGATTCAGGTGAAAATATTGTTGATGCGCTGGCAGTGTTCCTGCGCCGGTTGCATTCGATTCCTGT
TTGTAATTGTCCTTTTAACAGCGATCGCGTATTTCGTCTCGCTCAGGCGCAATCACGAATGAATAACGGT
TTGGTTGATGCGAGTGATTTTGATGACGAGCGTAATGGCTGGCCTGTTGAACAAGTCTGGAAAGAAATGC
ATAAACTTTTGCCATTCTCACCGGATTCAGTCGTCACTCATGGTGATTTCTCACTTGATAACCTTATTTT
TGACGAGGGGAAATTAATAGGTTGTATTGATGTTGGACGAGTCGGAATCGCAGACCGATACCAGGATCTT
GCCATCCTATGGAACTGCCTCGGTGAGTTTTCTCCTTCATTACAGAAACGGCTTTTTCAAAAATATGGTA
TTGATAATCCTGATATGAATAAATTGCAGTTTCATTTGATGCTCGATGAGTTTTTCTAATCAGAATTGGT
TAATTGGTTGTAACACTGGCAGAGCATTACGCTGACTTGACGGGACGGCGCAAGCTCATGACCAAAATCC
CTTAACGTGAGTTACGCGTCGTTCCACTGAGCGTCAGACCCCGTAGAAAAGATCAAAGGATCTTCTTGAG
ATCCTTTTTTTCTGCGCGTAATCTGCTGCTTGCAAACAAAAAAACCACCGCTACCAGCGGTGGTTTGTTT
GCCGGATCAAGAGCTACCAACTCTTTTTCCGAAGGTAACTGGCTTCAGCAGAGCGCAGATACCAAATACT
GTTCTTCTAGTGTAGCCGTAGTTAGGCCACCACTTCAAGAACTCTGTAGCACCGCCTACATACCTCGCTC
TGCTAATCCTGTTACCAGTGGCTGCTGCCAGTGGCGATAAGTCGTGTCTTACCGGGTTGGACTCAAGACG
ATAGTTACCGGATAAGGCGCAGCGGTCGGGCTGAACGGGGGGTTCGTGCACACAGCCCAGCTTGGAGCGA
ACGACCTACACCGAACTGAGATACCTACAGCGTGAGCTATGAGAAAGCGCCACGCTTCCCGAAGGGAGAA
AGGCGGACAGGTATCCGGTAAGCGGCAGGGTCGGAACAGGAGAGCGCACGAGGGAGCTTCCAGGGGGAAA
CGCCTGGTATCTTTATAGTCCTGTCGGGTTTCGCCACCTCTGACTTGAGCGTCGATTTTTGTGATGCTCG
TCAGGGGGGCGGAGCCTATGGAAAAACGCCAGCAACGCGGCCTTTTTACGGTTCCTGGCCTTTTGCTGGC
CTTTTGCTCACATGTTCTTTCCTGCGTTATCCCCTGATTCTGTGGATAACCGTATTACCGCCTTTGAGTG
AGCTGATACCGCTCGCCGCAGCCGAACGACCGAGCGCAGCGAGTCAGTGAGCGAGGAAGCGGAAGAGCGC
CCAATACGCAAACCGCCTCTCCCCGCGCGTTGGCCGATTCATTAATGCAGCTGGCACGACAGGTTTCCCG
ACTGGAAAGCGGGCAGTGAGCGCAACGCAATTAATACGCGTACCGCTAGCCAGGAAGAGTTTGTAGAAAC
GCAAAAAGGCCATCCGTCAGGATGGCCTTCTGCTTAGTTTGATGCCTGGCAGTTTATGGCGGGCGTCCTG
CCCGCCACCCTCCGGGCCGTTGCTTCACAACGTTCAAATCCGCTCCCGGCGGATTTGTCCTACTCAGGAG
AGCGTTCACCGACAAACAACAGATAAAACGAAAGGCCCAGTCTTCCGACTGAGCCTTTCGTTTTATTTGA
TGCCTGGCAGTTCCCTACTCTCGCGTTAACGCTAGCATGGATGTTTTCCCAGTCACGACGTTGTAAAACG
ACGGCCAGTCTTAAGCTCGGGCCCTGCAGCTCTAGAGCTCGAATTCTACAGGTCACTAATACCATCTAAG
TAGTTGGTTCATAGTGACTGCATATGTTGTGTTTTACAGTATTATGTAGTCTGTTTTTTATGCAAAATCT
AATTTAATATATTGATATTTATATCATTTTACGTTTCTCGTTCAACTTTCTTGTACAAAGTGGCAATGGT
GAGCAAGGGCGAGGAGGATAACATGGCCATCATCAAGGAGTTCATGCGCTTCAAGGTGCACATGGAGGGC
TCCGTGAACGGCCACGAGTTCGAGATCGAGGGCGAGGGCGAGGGCCGCCCCTACGAGGGCACCCAGACCG
CCAAGCTGAAGGTGACCAAGGGTGGCCCCCTGCCCTTCGCCTGGGACATCCTGTCCCCTCAGTTCATGTA
CGGCTCCAAGGCCTACGTGAAGCACCCCGCCGACATCCCCGACTACTTGAAGCTGTCCTTCCCCGAGGGC
TTCAAGTGGGAGCGCGTGATGAACTTCGAGGACGGCGGCGTGGTGACCGTGACCCAGGACTCCTCCCTGC
AGGACGGCGAGTTCATCTACAAGGTGAAGCTGCGCGGCACCAACTTCCCCTCCGACGGCCCCGTAATGCA
GAAGAAGACCATGGGCTGGGAGGCCTCCTCCGAGCGGATGTACCCCGAGGACGGCGCCCTGAAGGGCGAG
ATCAAGCAGAGGCTGAAGCTGAAGGACGGCGGCCACTACGACGCTGAGGTCAAGACCACCTACAAGGCCA
AGAAGCCCGTGCAGCTGCCCGGCGCCTACAACGTCAACATCAAGTTGGACATCACCTCCCACAACGAGGA
CTACACCATCGTGGAACAGTACGAACGCGCCGAGGGCCGCCACTCCACCGGCGGCATGGACGAGCTGTAC
AAGCTCGACGGAGCAGGTGCTGGTGCTGGTGCTGGAGCAATGTCCAAGGGTGAAGAGCTATTTACTGGGG
TTGTACCCATTTTGGTAGAACTGGACGGAGATGTAAACGGACATAAATTCTCTGTTAGAGGTGAGGGCGA
AGGCGATGCCACCAATGGTAAATTGACTCTGAAGTTTATATGCACTACGGGTAAATTACCTGTTCCTTGG
CCAACCCTAGTAACAACTTTGACATATGGTGTTCAATGTTTCTCAAGATACCCAGACCATATGAAAAGGC
ATGATTTCTTTAAAAGTGCTATGCCAGAAGGCTACGTGCAAGAGAGAACTATCTCCTTTAAGGATGACGG
TACGTATAAAACACGAGCAGAAGTGAAATTCGAAGGGGATACACTAGTTAATCGCATCGAATTAAAGGGT
ATAGACTTTAAGGAAGATGGTAATATTCTCGGCCATAAACTTGAGTATAATTTCAACTCGCATAATGTGT
ACATTACAGCTGACAAACAAAAGAACGGAATTAAAGCGAATTTTAAAATCAGGCACAACGTCGAAGATGG
GTCTGTTCAACTTGCCGATCATTATCAGCAAAACACCCCTATTGGTGATGGTCCAGTCTTGTTACCCGAT
AATCACTACTTAAGCACACAGTCTAGATTGTCAAAAGATCCGAATGAAAAGCGTGATCACATGGTTTTAT
TGGAATTTGTCACCGCTGCAGGAATAACTCACGGAATGGACGAGCTTTATAAGTAAGCAACTTTATTATA
CAAAGTTGGCATTATAAAAAAGCATTGCTTATCAATTTGTTGCAACGAACAGGTCACTATCAGTCAAAAT
AAAATCATTATTTGGAGCTCCATGGTAGCGTTAACGCGGCCGC
Features (pLannotate 1.2.2; 12 found; start..end, strand, type, name):
      8..26      -  promoter       T7 promoter: promoter for bacteriophage T7 RNA polymerase
    160..969     +  CDS            KanR: aminoglycoside phosphotransferase; aph(3')-Ia; confers resistance to kanamycin in bacteria or G418 (Geneticin®) in eukaryotes
   1116..1704    +  rep_origin     ori: high-copy-number ColE1/pMB1/pBR322/pUC origin of replication
   1887..1979    +  CDS            lacI (fragment): lac repressor; lacI; The lac repressor binds to the lac operator to inhibit transcription in E. coli. This inhibition can be relieved by adding lactose or isopropyl-β-D-thiogalactopyranoside (IPTG).
   2034..2061    -  terminator     rrnB T2 terminator: transcription terminator T2 from the E. coli rrnB gene
   2193..2236    +  terminator     rrnB T1 terminator: Escherichia coli rrnB; transcription terminator T1 from the E. coli rrnB gene
   2283..2319    -  CDS            lacZα (fragment): LacZα fragment of β-galactosidase; lacZ fragment
   2390..2513    -  protein_bind   attR2: mutant version of attR; recombination site for the Gateway® LR reaction LR Clonase™
   2516..3223    +  CDS            mCherry: mCherry is a basic (constitutively fluorescent) red fluorescent protein published in 2004, derived from Discosoma sp.. It is reported to be a very rapidly-maturing monomer with low acid sensitivity.
   3260..3973    +  CDS            Superfolder GFP: Superfolder GFP is a basic (constitutively fluorescent) green fluorescent protein published in 2005, derived from Aequorea victoria. It is reported to be a very rapidly-maturing weak dimer.
   3978..3998    -  protein_bind   attB3: mutant version of attB; core recombination site for the Gateway® BP reaction BP Clonase™
   3989..4074    -  protein_bind   attL1 (fragment): mutant version of attL; recombination site for the Gateway® LR reaction LR Clonase™
