[The description below was written by a language model from this plasmid's Addgene catalogue record and pLannotate feature annotations shown in this document.]
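Description:
pEN-R2-mCsfGFP-L3 is a Gateway entry clone of about 4.1 kb, recorded as built on a pDONR221 backbone and propagated in E. coli at high copy from a ColE1/pUC-type origin under kanamycin selection (aph(3')-Ia). The backbone also carries the usual donor-vector furniture: rrnB T1 and T2 terminators upstream of the recombination cassette to block read-through transcription, a T7 promoter, M13 sequencing primer sites, and short lacI and lacZα remnants that have no functional role.

The payload is a promoterless tandem fluorescent protein timer (tFT): an mCherry coding sequence followed, after a short linker region, by superfolder GFP. It was derived from a yeast timer plasmid. The cassette is flanked by an attR2 site on the 5′ side and, as the name indicates, an attL3 site on the 3′ side. The automated annotation labels this downstream site as an attB3 core overlapping an attL1 fragment, which is consistent with attL3. This R2–L3 configuration places the module in the third position of a MultiSite Gateway LR reaction, so it can be assembled downstream of a promoter entry clone and a gene-of-interest entry clone in a plant destination vector. The result is a C-terminal mCherry-sfGFP fusion. No promoter, terminator or plant selection marker is present in this entry clone, so these must be supplied by the other modules and the destination vector.

The timer works because sfGFP matures quickly and mCherry more slowly, so the red-to-green fluorescence ratio reports the average age of the tagged protein pool. Short-lived proteins give low ratios and stable ones give high ratios. The construct is intended for noninvasive, relative measurement of protein turnover in living cells of Arabidopsis thaliana and Nicotiana benthamiana.
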