Addgene plasmid #178602: pEN-R2-mCsfGFP-L3
Purpose: It can be used to study protein turnover in living plant cells of Arabidopsis (Arabidopsis thaliana) and Nicotiana benthamiana.
Depositing lab: Frederica Theodoulou. Depositing organization: Rothamsted Research. Publication: Tandem Fluorescent Protein Timers for Noninvasive Relative Protein Lifetime Measurement in Plants. Zhang H, Linster E, Gannon L, Leemhuis W, Rundle CA, Theodoulou FL, Wirtz M. Plant Physiol. 2019 Jun;180(2):718-731. doi: 10.1104/pp.19.00051. Epub 2019 Mar 14. PubMed 30872425.
Backbone
  Vector backbone: pDONR221
  Backbone manufacturer: Thermo fisher scientific
  Backbone size w/o insert (bp): 2500
  Total vector size (bp): 4100
  Vector type: Entry vector for gateway cloning
Growth in bacteria
  Bacterial resistance: Kanamycin, 50 μg/mL
  Growth temperature: 37°C
  Growth strain: DH5alpha
  Copy number: High Copy
Gene/Insert
  Gene/Insert name: Tandem fluorescent protein timers (tFTs) (alt name: mCherry-sfGFP timer)
  Tag / fusion protein: mCherry superfolder GFP (C terminal on insert)
  Cloning method: Gateway Cloning
  Sequencing primers: 5′ M13 F; 3′ M13 R
Resource information
  A portion of this plasmid was derived from a plasmid made by: p415-GAL1-Ubi-R-mCherry-sfGFP (pMaM107; Khmelinskii and Knop, 2014)
Terms and licenses: Academic/Nonprofit Terms; Industry Terms: Not Available to Industry
Depositor comments: Khmelinskii A, Knop M (2014) Analysis of protein dynamics with tandem fluorescent protein timers. Methods Mol Biol 1174: 195–210
How to cite: pEN-R2-mCsfGFP-L3 was a gift from Frederica Theodoulou (Addgene plasmid # 178602 ; http://n2t.net/addgene:178602 ; RRID:Addgene_178602)
